>Addgene plasmid #78952 | PP151 | depositor full sequence | sequence record 147697 | PP151 sequence 3763 bps
TTGTAATTGTCCTTTTAACAGCGATCGCGTATTTCGTCTCGCTCAGGCGCAATCACGAATGAATAACGGT
TTGGTTGATGCGAGTGATTTTGATGACGAGCGTAATGGCTGGCCTGTTGAACAAGTCTGGAAAGAAATGC
ATAAACTTTTGCCATTCTCACCGGATTCAGTCGTCACTCATGGTGATTTCTCACTTGATAACCTTATTTT
TGACGAGGGGAAATTAATAGGTTGTATTGATGTTGGACGAGTCGGAATCGCAGACCGATACCAGGATCTT
GCCATCCTATGGAACTGCCTCGGTGAGTTTTCTCCTTCATTACAGAAACGGCTTTTTCAAAAATATGGTA
TTGATAATCCTGATATGAATAAATTGCAGTTTCATTTGATGCTCGATGAGTTTTTCTAACACATCATGTA
ATTAGTTATGTCACGCTTACATTCACGCCCTCCCCCCACATCCGCTCTAACCGAAAAGGAAGGAGTTAGA
CAACCTGAAGTCTAGGTCCCTATTTATTTTTTTATAGTTATGTTAGTATTAAGAACGTTATTTATATTTC
AAATTTTTCTTTTTTTTCTGTACAGACGCGTGTACGCATGTAACATTATACTGAAAACCTTGCTTGAGAA
GGTTTTGGGACGCTCGAAGGCTTTAATTTGCAAGCTGGAGACCAACATGTGAGCAAAAGGCCAGCAAAAG
GCCAGGAACCGTAAAAAGGCCGCGTTGCTGGCGTTTTTCCATAGGCTCCGCCCCCCTGACGAGCATCACA
AAAATCGACGCTCAAGTCAGAGGTGGCGAAACCCGACAGGACTATAAAGATACCAGGCGTTTCCCCCTGG
AAGCTCCCTCGTGCGCTCTCCTGTTCCGACCCTGCCGCTTACCGGATACCTGTCCGCCTTTCTCCCTTCG
GGAAGCGTGGCGCTTTCTCATAGCTCACGCTGTAGGTATCTCAGTTCGGTGTAGGTCGTTCGCTCCAAGC
TGGGCTGTGTGCACGAACCCCCCGTTCAGCCCGACCGCTGCGCCTTATCCGGTAACTATCGTCTTGAGTC
CAACCCGGTAAGACACGACTTATCGCCACTGGCAGCAGCCACTGGTAACAGGATTAGCAGAGCGAGGTAT
GTAGGCGGTGCTACAGAGTTCTTGAAGTGGTGGCCTAACTACGGCTACACTAGAAGAACAGTATTTGGTA
TCTGCGCTCTGCTGAAGCCAGTTACCTTCGGAAAAAGAGTTGGTAGCTCTTGATCCGGCAAACAAACCAC
CGCTGGTAGCGGTGGTTTTTTTGTTTGCAAGCAGCAGATTACGCGCAGAAAAAAAGGATCTCAAGAAGAT
CCTTTGATCTTTTCTACGGGGTCTGACGCTCAGTGGAACGAAAACTCACGTTAAGGGATTTTGGTCATGC
ATGAGATCAGATCTGAAGTTCCTATACTTTCTAGAGAATAGGAACTTCAAGCTTAAAACCATGTTCGCAA
GCTGAAAGAACATATTCTGAAAGGAGACATCTTCCAAGCTGTTCCCTCTCAAAGGGTAGCCAGGCCGACC
TCATTGCACCCTTTCAACATCTATCGTCATTTGAGAACTGTCAATCCTTCTCCATACATGTTCTATATTG
ACTATCTAGACTTCCAAGTTGTTGGTGCTTCACCTGAATTACTAGTTAAATCCGACAACAACAACAAAAT
CATCACACATCCTATTGCTGGAACTCTTCCCAGAGGTAAAACTATCGAAGAGGACGACAATTATGCTAAG
CAATTGAAGTCGTCTTTGAAAGACAGGGCCGAGCACGTCATGCTGGTAGATTTGGCCAGAAATGATATTA
ACCGTGTGTGTGAGCCCACCAGTACCACGGTTGATCGTTTATTGACTGTGGAGAGATTTTCTCATGTGAT
GCATCTTGTGTCAGAAGTCAGTGGAACATTGAGACCAAACAAGACTCGCTTCGATGCTTTCAGATCCACT
TTCCCAGCAGGTACCGTCTCCGGTGCTCCGAAGGTAAGAGCAATGCAACTCATAGGAGAATTGGAAGGAG
AAAAGAGAGGTGTTTATGCGGGGGCCGTAGGACACTGGTCGTACGATGGAAAATCGATGGACACATGTAT
TGCCTTAAGAACAATGGTCGTCAAGGACGGTGTCGCTTACCTTCAAGCCGGAGGTGGAATTGTCTACGAT
TCTGACCCCTATGACGAGTACATCGAAACCATGAACAAAATGAGATCCAACAATAACACCATCTTGGAGG
CTGAGAAAATCTGGACCGATAGGTTGGCCAGAGACGAGAATCAAAGTGAATCCGAAGAAAACGATCAATG
ATCATGAGATTATTGGAAACCACCAGAATCGAATATAAAAGGCGAACACCTTTCCCAATTTTGGTTTCTC
CTGACCCAAAGACTTTAAATTTAATTTATTTGTCCCTATTTCAATCAATTGAACAACTATTTCGGCTGGA
CGGCGACGTAAACGGCCACAAGTTTATGGCCGTGATGACCTGTGTCTTCGTGGTTTGTCTGGTCAACCAC
CGCGGTCTCAGTGGTGTACGGTACAAACCCAAAGCAGCACGACACGGCAACTACAAGACCCGCGCCGAGG
GCATGTTCCCCAAAGCGATACCACTTGAAGCAGTGGTACTGCTTGTGGGTACACTCTGCGGGTGTGAAGT
TCGAGGGCGACACCCTGGTGAACCGCATCGAGCTGAAGGGCATCTTCCAACTCGCTTAATTGCGAGTTTT
TATTTCGTTTATTTCAATTAAGGTAACTAAAAAACTCCTTTTACACATGAAGCAGCACGACTTCTTCAAG
TCCGCCATGCCCGAAAAACGCCTCTTCAGAGTACAGAAGATTAAGTGAGACCTTCGTTTGTGCGGATCCC
CCACACACCATAGCTTCAAAATGTTTCTACTCCTTTTTTACTCTTCCAGATTTTCTCGGACTCCGCGCAT
CGCCGTACCACTTCAAAACACCCAAGCACAGCATACTAAATTTCCCCTCTTTCTTCCTCTAGGGTGTCGT
TAATTACCCGTACTAAAGGTTTGGAAAAGAAAAAAGAGACCGCCTCGTTTCTTTTTCTTCGTCGAAAAAG
GCAATAAAAATTTTTATCACGTTTCTTTTTCTTGAAAATTTTTTTTTTTGATTTTTTTCTCTTTCGATGA
CCTCCCATTGATATTTAAGTTAATAAACGGTCTTCAATTTCTCAAGTTTCAGTTTCATTTTTCTTGTTCT
ATTACAACTTTTTTTACTTCTTGCTCATTAGAAAGAAAGCATAGCAATCTAATCTAAGGGCGGTGTTGAC
AATTAATCATCGGCATAGTATATCGGCATAGTATAATACGACAAGGTGAGGAACTAAACCATGGTAATGA
GCCATATTCAACGGGAAACGTCTTGCTCTAGGCCGCGATTAAATTCCAACATGGATGCTGATTTATATGG
GTATAAATGGGCTCGCGATAATGTCGGGCAATCAGGTGCGACAATCTATCGATTGTATGGGAAGCCCGAT
GCGCCAGAGTTGTTTCTGAAACATGGCAAAGGTAGCGTTGCCAATGATGTTACAGATGAGATGGTCAGAC
TAAACTGGCTGACGGAATTTATGCCTCTTCCGACCATCAAGCATTTTATCCGTACTCCTGATGATGCATG
GTTACTCACCACTGCGATCCCCGGGAAAACAGCATTCCAGGTATTAGAAGAATATCCTGATTCAGGTGAA
AATATTGTTGATGCGCTGGCAGTGTTCCTGCGCCGGTTGCATTCGATTCCTGT
Features (pLannotate 1.2.2; 13 found; start..end, strand, type, name):
    414..661     +  terminator     CYC1 terminator: S. cerevisiae CYC1; transcription terminator for CYC1
    736..1324    -  rep_origin     ori: high-copy-number ColE1/pMB1/pBR322/pUC origin of replication
   1415..1448    -  protein_bind   FRT (minimal): supports FLP-mediated excision but not integration (Turan and Bode, 2011) FLP recombinase from the Saccharomyces cerevisiae 2μ plasmid
   1455..2311    +  CDS            PpTRP2 (fragment): anthranilate synthase from Pichia pastoris; Pichia pastoris TRP2; catalyzes the initial step of tryptophan biosynthesis
   2312..2440    +  promoter       GAP promoter (fragment): promoter for Pichia pastoris glyceraldehyde-3-phosphate dehydrogenase
   2445..2474    +  CDS            VN155(I152L) (fragment): improved N-terminal fragment of mVenus for use in bimolecular fluorescence complementation (BiFC) (Kodama and Hu, 2010)
   2564..2590    +  CDS            VN155(I152L) (fragment): improved N-terminal fragment of mVenus for use in bimolecular fluorescence complementation (BiFC) (Kodama and Hu, 2010)
   2654..2704    +  CDS            VN155(I152L) (fragment): improved N-terminal fragment of mVenus for use in bimolecular fluorescence complementation (BiFC) (Kodama and Hu, 2010)
   2774..2815    +  CDS            VN155(I152L) (fragment): improved N-terminal fragment of mVenus for use in bimolecular fluorescence complementation (BiFC) (Kodama and Hu, 2010)
   2821..2850    +  terminator     AOX1 terminator (fragment): Pichia pastoris AOX1; transcription terminator for AOX1
   2871..3278    +  promoter       TEF1 promoter: S. cerevisiae TEF1; promoter for EF-1α
   3285..3332    +  promoter       EM7 promoter: synthetic bacterial promoter&nbsp
   3357..409     +  CDS            KanR (across the origin): aminoglycoside phosphotransferase; aph(3')-Ia; confers resistance to kanamycin in bacteria or G418 (Geneticin®) in eukaryotes
