[The description below was written by a language model from this plasmid's Addgene catalogue record and pLannotate feature annotations shown in this document.]
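Description:
PP151 is a small (about 3.8 kb) yeast integration/expression plasmid built on the pPICZ A backbone, a vector family used in Pichia pastoris, and deposited as the "Integration Site 9" construct from a study on programmable production of biologics in engineered yeast. It is propagated in E. coli through a high-copy ColE1/pUC-type origin. A single aminoglycoside phosphotransferase gene (KanR, spanning the numbering origin of the circular sequence) provides selection in both hosts. It sits behind tandem S. cerevisiae TEF1 and synthetic bacterial EM7 promoters and is followed by the CYC1 terminator, so the same marker gives kanamycin resistance in bacteria and G418 resistance in yeast.

The annotated payload consists of a fragment of roughly 860 bp of the P. pastoris TRP2 (anthranilate synthase) gene, immediately followed by a short fragment of the P. pastoris GAP promoter. Next comes a region of about 370 bp in which only several short stretches match an mVenus-derived N-terminal fragment, and then a short piece of the AOX1 terminator. The patchy fluorescent-protein matches suggest a GFP-family-related sequence, possibly diverged, recoded or truncated, but the record does not identify it. The GAP promoter and AOX1 terminator are also annotated only as fragments, so whether this forms a functional expression unit cannot be determined from the table. The TRP2 segment plausibly serves as homology for targeting a genomic locus, although the record defines "Integration Site 9" no further than its name. A minimal FRT site lies between the origin and the TRP2 fragment. This form is recognised by FLP recombinase and supports excision but not integration. The stated purpose is simply to support a supplemental figure comparing integration sites.
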