Addgene plasmid #78952: PP151
Purpose: Supplemental Figure 3. Integration Site 9.
Depositing lab: Timothy Lu. Depositing organization: Massachusetts Institute of Technology. Publication: Synthetic biology and microbioreactor platforms for programmable production of biologics at the point-of-care. Perez-Pinera P, Han N, Cleto S, Cao J, Purcell O, Shah KA, Lee K, Ram R, Lu TK. Nat Commun. 2016 Jul 29;7:12211. doi: 10.1038/ncomms12211. PubMed 27470089.
Backbone
  Vector backbone: pPICZ A
  Vector type: Yeast Expression
  Selectable markers: Neomycin (select with G418)
Growth in bacteria
  Bacterial resistance: Kanamycin, 50 μg/mL
  Growth temperature: 37°C
  Growth strain: DH5alpha
  Copy number: Unknown
Gene/Insert
  Gene/Insert name: Integration Site 9
Terms and licenses: Academic/Nonprofit Terms; Industry Terms: Not Available to Industry
How to cite: PP151 was a gift from Timothy Lu (Addgene plasmid # 78952 ; http://n2t.net/addgene:78952 ; RRID:Addgene_78952)
