>Addgene plasmid #78952 | PP151 | addgene partial sequence | sequence record 153461 | pBR322ori-3 5'-tttgtttgcaagcagcagat-3'
GATTTTGGTCATGCATGAGATCAGATCTGAAGTTCCTATACTTTCTAGAGAATAGGAACTTCAAGCTTAA
AACCATGTTCGCAAGCTGAAAGAACATATTCTGAAAGGAGACATCTTCCAAGCTGTTCCCTCTCAAAGGG
TAGCCAGGCCGACCTCATTGCACCCTTTCAACATCTATCGTCATTTGAGAACTGTCAATCCTTCTCCATA
CATGTTCTATATTGACTATCTAGACTTCCAAGTTGTTGGTGCTTCACCTGAATTACTAGTTAAATCCGAC
AACAACAACAAAATCATCACACATCCTATTGCTGGAACTCTTCCCAGAGGTAAAACTATCGAAGAGGACG
ACAATTATGCTAAGCAATTGAAGTCGTCTTTGAAAGACAGGGCCGAGCACGTCATGCTGGTAGATTTGGC
CAGAAATGATATTAACCGTGTGTGTGAGCCCACCAGTACCACGGTTGATCGTTTATTGACTGTGGAGAGA
TTTTCTCATGTGATGCATCTTGTGTCAGAAGTCAGTGGAACATTGAGACCAAACAAGACTCGCTTCGATG
CTTTCAGATCCACTTTCCCAGCAGGTACCGTCTCCGGTGCTCCGAAGGTAAGAGCAATGCAACTCATAGG
AGAATTGGAAGGAGAAAAGAGAGGTGTTTATGCGGGGGCCGTAGGACACTGGTCGTACGATGGAAAATCG
ATGGACACATGTATTGCCTTAAGAACAATGGTCGTCAAGGACGGTGTCGCTTACCTTCAAGCCGGAGGTG
GAATTGTCTACGATTCTGAC
