>Addgene plasmid #78952 | PP151 | addgene partial sequence | sequence record 153463 | GFPGenotRW 5'-AGTCGATGCCCTTCAGCTCGAT-3'
TGGGGAACATGCCCTCGGCGCGGGTCTTGTAGTTGCCGTGTCGTGCTGCTTTGGGTTTGTACCGTACACC
ACTGAGACCGCGGTGGTTGACCAGACAAACCACGAAGACACAGGTCATCACGGCCATAAACTTGTGGCCG
TTTACGTCGCCGTCCAGCCGAAATAGTTGTTCAATTGATTGAAATAGGGACAAATAAATTAAATTTAAAG
TCTTTGGGTCAGGAGAAACCAAAATTGGGAAAGGTGTTCGCCTTTTATATTCGATTCTGGTGGTTTCCAA
TAATCTCATGATCATTGATCGTTTTCTTCGGATTCACTTTGATTCTCGTCTCTGGCCAACCTATCGGTCC
AGATTTTCTCAGCCTCCAAGATGGTGTTATTGTTGGATCTCATTTTGTTCATGGTTTCGATGTACTCGTC
ATAGGGGTCAGAATCGTAGACAATTCCACCTCCGGCTTGAAGGTAAGCGACACCGTCCTTGACGACCATT
GTTCTTAAGGCAATACATGTGTCCATCGATTTTCCATCGTACGACCAGTGTCCTACGGCCCCCGCATAAA
CACCTCTCTTTTCTCCTTCCAATTCTCCTATGAGTTGCATTGCTCTTACCTTCGGAGCACCGGAGACGGT
ACCTGCTGGGAAAGTGGATCTGAAAGCATCGAAGCGAGTCTTGTTTGGTCTCAATGTTCCACTGACTTCT
GACACAAGATGCATCACATGAGAAAATCTCTCCACAGTCAATAAACGATCAACCGTGGTACTGGTGGGCT
CACACACACGGTTAATATCATTTCTGGCCAAATCTACCAGCATGACGTGCTCG
